>Addgene plasmid #91507 | pHH0103_CACNB2-2/2 | addgene full sequence | sequence record 192406 | Addgene NGS Result
ATCATGACATTAACCTATAAAAATAGGCGTATCACGAGGCCCTTTCGTCTTCAAGAATTCCCGACACCAT
CGAATGGTGCAAAACCTTTCGCGGTATGGCATGATAGCGCCCGGAAGAGAGTCAATTCAGGGTGGTGAAT
GTGAAACCAGTAACGTTATACGATGTCGCAGAGTATGCCGGTGTCTCTTATCAGACCGTTTCCCGCGTGG
TGAACCAGGCCAGCCACGTTTCTGCGAAAACGCGGGAAAAAGTGGAAGCGGCGATGGCGGAGCTGAATTA
CATTCCCAACCGCGTGGCACAACAACTGGCGGGCAAACAGTCGTTGCTGATTGGCGTTGCCACCTCCAGT
CTGGCCCTGCACGCGCCGTCGCAAATTGTCGCGGCGATTAAATCTCGCGCCGATCAACTGGGTGCCAGCG
TGGTGGTGTCGATGGTAGAACGAAGCGGCGTCGAAGCCTGTAAAGCGGCGGTGCACAATCTTCTCGCGCA
ACGCGTCAGTGGGCTGATCATTAACTATCCGCTGGATGACCAGGATGCCATTGCTGTGGAAGCTGCCTGC
ACTAATGTTCCGGCGTTATTTCTTGATGTCTCTGACCAGACACCCATCAACAGTATTATTTTCTCCCATG
AAGACGGTACGCGACTGGGCGTGGAGCATCTGGTCGCATTGGGTCACCAGCAAATCGCGCTGTTAGCGGG
CCCATTAAGTTCTGTCTCGGCGCGTCTGCGTCTGGCTGGCTGGCATAAATATCTCACTCGCAATCAAATT
CAGCCGATAGCGGAACGGGAAGGCGACTGGAGTGCCATGTCCGGTTTTCAACAAACCATGCAAATGCTGA
ATGAGGGCATCGTTCCCACTGCGATGCTGGTTGCCAACGATCAGATGGCGCTGGGCGCAATGCGCGCCAT
TACCGAGTCCGGGCTGCGCGTTGGTGCGGATATCTCGGTAGTGGGATACGACGATACCGAAGACAGCTCA
TGTTATATCCCGCCGTTAACCACCATCAAACAGGATTTTCGCCTGCTGGGGCAAACCAGCGTGGACCGCT
TGCTGCAACTCTCTCAGGGCCAGGCGGTGAAGGGCAATCAGCTGTTGCCCGTCTCACTGGTGAAAAGAAA
AACCACCCTGGCGCCCAATACGCAAACCGCCTCTCCCCGCGCGTTGGCCGATTCATTAATGCAGCTGGCA
CGACAGGTTTCCCGACTGGAAAGCGGGCAGTGAGCGCAACGCAATTAATGTAAGTTAGCTCACTCATTAG
GCACAATTCTCATGTTTGACAGCTTATCATCGACTGCACGGTGCACCAATGCTTCTGGCGTCAGGCAGCC
ATCGGAAGCTGTGGTATGGCTGTGCAGGTCGTAAATCACTGCATAATTCGTGTCGCTCAAGGCGCACTCC
CGTTCTGGATAATGTTTTTTGCGCCGACATCATAACGGTTCTGGCAAATATTCTGAAATGAGCTGTTGAC
AATTAATCATCGGCTCGTATAATGTGTGGAATTGTGAGCGGATAACAATTTCACACAGGAAACAGCCAGT
CCGTTTAGGTGTTTTCACGAGCACTTCACCAACAAGGACCATAGATTATGAAAATCGAAGAACACCATCA
CCATCACCATTCCAGCGGTAAGCTTATGTCCCCTATACTAGGTTATTGGAAAATTAAGGGCCTTGTGCAA
CCCACTCGACTTCTTTTGGAATATCTTGAAGAAAAATATGAAGAGCATTTGTATGAGCGCGATGAAGGTG
ATAAATGGCGAAACAAAAAGTTTGAATTGGGTTTGGAGTTTCCCAATCTTCCTTATTATATTGATGGTGA
TGTTAAATTAACACAGTCTATGGCCATCATACGTTATATAGCTGACAAGCACAACATGTTGGGTGGTTGT
CCAAAAGAGCGTGCAGAGATTTCAATGCTTGAAGGAGCGGTTTTGGATATTAGATACGGTGTTTCGAGAA
TTGCATATAGTAAAGACTTTGAAACTCTCAAAGTTGATTTTCTTAGCAAGCTACCTGAAATGCTGAAAAT
GTTCGAAGATCGTTTATGTCATAAAACATATTTAAATGGTGATCATGTAACCCATCCTGACTTCATGTTG
TATGACGCTCTTGATGTTGTTTTATACATGGACCCAATGTGCCTGGATGCGTTCCCAAAATTAGTTTGTT
TTAAAAAACGTATTGAAGCTATCCCACAAATTGATAAGTACTTGAAATCCAGCAAGTATATAGCATGGCC
TTTGCAGGGCTGGCAAGCCACGTTTGGTGGTGGCGACCATCCTCCAAAATCGGATCTGGAAGTTCTGTTC
CAGGGGCCCCTGTCCAGCGGTCTGGTTCCGCGTGGTTCCGGTACCGCGGCCCAGCCGGCCATGGCCCAGG
GCGCGCTGTTTGCCGTTCGTACCAACGTTTCTTATTCTGCCGCCCATGAAGATGATGTTCCAGTTCCGGG
TATGGCCATTTCCTTCGAAGCCAAAGATTTCCTGCATGTCAAAGAAAAATTTAACAACGATTGGTGGATT
GGTCGTCTGGTTAAAGAAGGTTGTGAAATTGGTTTCATTCCGTCCCCGGTCAAACTGGAAAACGCGGCCG
CATA
[142 nt withheld, positions 2595-2736]
C
[98 nt withheld, positions 2738-2835]
AGTTTGTACTGGTGACGAAACTCAGTGTCTAGCTAGAGTGGC
[149 nt withheld, positions 2878-3026]
T
[41 nt withheld, positions 3028-3068]
T
[62 nt withheld, positions 3070-3131]
A
[35 nt withheld, positions 3133-3167]
CCTCCCTCAATCGGTTGAATGTCGCCCTTTTGTCTTTGGCGCTGGTAAACCATATGAA
[86 nt withheld, positions 3226-3311]
T
[54 nt withheld, positions 3313-3366]
CTAGCGCCGCCCTATACCTTGTCTGCCTCCCCGCGTTGCGTCGCGGTGCATGGAGCCGGGCCACCTCGAC
CTGAATGGAAGCCGGCGGCACCTCGCTAACGGATTCACCACTCCAAGAATTGGAGCCAATCAATTCTTGC
GGAGAACTGTGAATGCGCAAACCAACCCTTGGCAGAACATATCCATCGCGTCCGCCATCTCCAGCAGCCG
CACGCGGCGCATCTCGGGCAGCGTTGGGTCCTGGCCACGGGTGCGCATGATCGTGCTCCTGTCGTTGAGG
ACCCGGCTAGGCTGGCGGGGTTGCCTTACTGGTTAGCAGAATGAATCACCGATACGCGAGCGAACGTGAA
GCGACTGCTGCTGCAAAACGTCTGCGACCTGAGCAACAACATGAATGGTCTTCGGTTTCCGTGTTTCGTA
AAGTCTGGAAACGCGGAAGTCAGCGCCCTGCACCATTATGTTCCGGATCTGCATCGCAGGATGCTGCTGG
CTACCCTGTGGAACACCTACATCTGTATTAACGAAGCGCTGGCATTGACCCTGAGTGATTTTTCTCTGGT
CCCGCCGCATCCATACCGCCAGTTGTTTACCCTCACAACGTTCCAGTAACCGGGCATGTTCATCATCAGT
AACCCGTATCGTGAGCATCCTCTCTCGTTTCATCGGTATCATTACCCCCATGAACAGAAATCCCCCTTAC
ACGGAGGCATCAGTGACCAAACAGGAAAAAACCGCCCTTAACATGGCCCGCTTTATCAGAAGCCAGACAT
TAACGCTTCTGGAGAAACTCAACGAGCTGGACGCGGATGAACAGGCAGACATCTGTGAATCGCTTCACGA
CCACGCTGATGAGCTTTACCGCAGGATCCGCGAAATTGTAAGCGTTAATATTTTGTTAAAATTCGCGTTA
AATTTTTGTTAAATCAGCTCATTTTTTAACCAATAGGCCGAAATCGGCAAAATCCCTTATAAATCAAAAG
AATAGACCGAGATAGGGT
[37 nt withheld, positions 4365-4401]
AAAGAACGTGGACTCCAACGTCAAAGG
[49 nt withheld, positions 4429-4477]
T
[91 nt withheld, positions 4479-4569]
G
[124 nt withheld, positions 4571-4694]
CGCGGATCCTGCCTCGCGCGTTTCGGTGATGACGGTGAAAACCTCTGACACATGCAGCTCCCGGAGACGG
TCACAGCTTGTCTGTAAGCGGATGCCGGGAGCAGACAAGCCCGTCAGGGCGCGTCAGCGGGTGTTGGCGG
GTGTCGGGGCGCAGCCATGACCCAGTCACGTAGCGATAGCGGAGTGTATACTGGCTTAACTATGCGGCAT
CAGAGCAGATTGTACTGAGAGTGCACCATATGCGGTGTGAAATACCGCACAGATGCGTAAGGAGAAAATA
CCGCATCAGGCGCTCTTCCGCTTCCTCGCTCACTGACTCGCTGCGCTCGGTCGTTCGGCTGCGGCGAGCG
GTATCAGCTCACTCAAAGGCGGTAATACGGTTATCCACAGAATCAGGGGATAACGCAGGAAAGAACATGT
GAGCAAAAGGCCAGCAAAAGGCCAGGAACCGTAAAAAGGCCGCGTTGCTGGCGTTTTTCCATAGGCTCCG
CCCCCCTGACGAGCATCACAAAAATCGACGCTCAAGTCAGAGGTGGCGAAACCCGACAGGACTATAAAGA
TACCAGGGTTTCCCCCTGGAAGCTCCCTCGTGCGCTCTCCTGTTCCGACCCTGCCGCTTACCGGATACCT
GTCCGCCTTTCTCCCTTCGGGAAGCGTGGCGCTTTCTCATAGCTCACGCTGTAGGTATCTCAGTTCGGTG
TAGGTCGTTCGCTCCAAGCTGGGCTGTGTGCACGAACCCCCCGTTCAGCCCGACCGCTGCGCCTTATCCG
GTAACTATCGTCTTGAGTCCAACCCGGTAAGACACGACTTATCGCCACTGGCAGCAGCCACTGGTAACAG
GATTAGCAGAGCGAGGTATGTAGGCGGTGCTACAGAGTTCTTGAAGTGGTGGCCTAACTACGGCTACACT
AGAAGGACAGTATTTGGTATCTGCGCTCTGCTGAAGCCAGTTACCTTCGGAAAAAGAGTTGGTAGCTCTT
GATCCGGCAAACAAACCACCGCTGGTAGCGGTGGTTTTTTTGTTTGCAAGCAGCAGATTACGCGCAGAAA
AAAAGGATCTCAAGAAGATCCTTTGATCTTTTCTACGGGGTCTGACGCTCAGTGGAACGAAAACTCACGT
TAAGGGATTTTGGTCATGAGATTATCAAAAAGGATCTTCACCTAGATCCTTTTAAATTAAAAATGAAGTT
TTAAATCAATCTAAAGTATATATGAGTAAACTTGGTCTGACAGTTACCAATGCTTAATCAGTGAGGCACC
TATCTCAGCGATCTGTCTATTTCGTTCATCCATAGTTGCCTGACTCCCCGTCGTGTAGATAACTACGATA
CGGGAGGGCTTACCATCTGGCCCCAGTGCTGCAATGATACCGCGAGACCCACGCTCACCGGCTCCAGATT
TATCAGCAATAAACCAGCCAGCCGGAAGGGCCGAGCGCAGAAGTGGTCCTGCAACTTTATCCGCCTCCAT
CCAGTCTATTAATTGTTGCCGGGAAGCTAGAGTAAGTAGTTCGCCAGTTAATAGTTTGCGCAACGTTGTT
GCCATTGCTGCAGGCATCGTGGTGTCACGCTCGTCGTTTGGTATGGCTTCATTCAGCTCCGGTTCCCAAC
GATCAAGGCGAGTTACATGATCCCCCATATTGTGCAAAAAAGCGGTTAGCTCCTTCGGTCCTCCGATCGT
TGTCAGAAGTAAGTTGGCCGCAGTGTTATCACTCATGGTTATGGCAGCACTGCATAATTCTCTTACTGTC
ATGCCATCCGTAAGATGCTTTTCTGTGACTGGTGAGTACTCAACCAAGTCATTCTGAGAATAGTGTATGC
GGCGACCGAGTTGCTCTTGCCCGGCGTCAACACGGGATAATACCGCGCCACATAGCAGAACTTTAAAAGT
GCTCATCATTGGAAAACGTTCTTCGGGGCGAAAACTCTCAAGGATCTTACCGCTGTTGAGATCCAGTTCG
ATGTAACCCACTCGTGCACCCAACTGATCTTCAGCATCTTTTACTTTCACCAGCGTTTCTGGGTGAGCAA
AAACAGGAAGGCAAAATGCCGCAAAAAAGGGAATAAGGGCGACACGGAAATGTTGAATACTCATACTCTT
CCTTTTTCAATATTATTGAAGCATTTATCAGGGTTATTGTCTCATGAGCGGATACATATTTGAATGTATT
TAGAAAAATAAACAAATAGGGGTTCCGCGCACATTTCCCCGAAAAGTGCCACCTGACGTCTAAGAAACCA
TTATT
Features (pLannotate 1.2.2; 21 found; start..end, strand, type, name):
     63..140     +  promoter       lacIq promoter: lacI (mutant); In the lacIq allele, a single base change in the promoter boosts expression of the lacI gene about 10-fold.
    141..1223    +  CDS            lacI: lac repressor; lacI; The lac repressor binds to the lac operator to inhibit transcription in E. coli. This inhibition can be relieved by adding lactose or isopropyl-β-D-thiogalactopyranoside (IPTG).
   1236..1257    +  protein_bind   CAP binding site: CAP binding activates transcription in the presence of cAMP. E. coli catabolite activator protein
   1276..1293    +  promoter       tet promoter (fragment): E. coli promoter for tetracycline efflux protein gene
   1466..1494    +  promoter       tac promoter: strong E. coli promoter; hybrid between the trp and lac UV5 promoters
   1502..1518    +  protein_bind   lac operator: The lac repressor binds to the lac operator to inhibit transcription in E. coli. This inhibition can be relieved by adding lactose or isopropyl-β-D-thiogalactopyranoside (IPTG). lac repressor encoded by lacI
   1603..1620    +  CDS            6xHis: 6xHis affinity tag
   1636..2289    +  CDS            GST26_SCHJA: Experimental evidence at protein level: Swiss-Prot protein existence level 1. GST isoenzymes appear to play a central role in the parasite detoxification system. Other functions are also suspected including a role in increasing the solubility of haematin in the parasite gut. From Schistosoma japonicum (Blood fluke).
   2389..2583    +  CDS            CACNB2 (fragment): CACB2_RABIT - Also known as CACNLB2. Experimental evidence at protein level: Swiss-Prot protein existence level 1. The beta subunit of voltage-dependent calcium channels contributes to the function of the calcium channel by increasing peak calcium current, shifting the voltage dependencies of activation and inactivation, modulating G protein inhibition and controlling the alpha-1 subunit membrane targeting. From Oryctolagus cuniculus (Rabbit).
   2599..2646    +  terminator     fd terminator (sequence withheld): central terminator from bacteriophage fd (Otsuka and Kunisawa, 1982)
   2651..2863    +  CDS            M13 gene III (fragment) (sequence partly withheld): pIII; III; minor coat protein
   2878..3348    +  CDS            M13 gene III (fragment) (sequence partly withheld): pIII; III; minor coat protein
   3370..3440    +  CDS            TcR (fragment): tetracycline efflux protein; tet; confers resistance to tetracycline
   3682..4062    -  CDS            YPB1_ECOLX: Protein predicted: Swiss-Prot protein existence level 4. From Escherichia coli.
   4079..4230    +  CDS            rop (fragment): Rop protein, which maintains plasmids at low copy number; rop
   4266..4694    -  rep_origin     f1 ori (sequence partly withheld): f1 bacteriophage origin of replication; arrow indicates direction of (+) strand synthesis
   4703..4742    +  CDS            rop (fragment): Rop protein, which maintains plasmids at low copy number; rop
   4844..4984    +  misc_feature   bom: basis of mobility region from pBR322
   5170..5757    -  rep_origin     ori: high-copy-number ColE1/pMB1/pBR322/pUC origin of replication
   5931..6788    -  CDS            bla: BLAT_ECOLX - Experimental evidence at protein level: Swiss-Prot protein existence level 1. TEM-type are the most prevalent beta-lactamases in enterobacteria; they hydrolyze the beta-lactam bond in susceptible beta-lactam antibiotics, thus conferring resistance to penicillins and cephalosporins. TEM-3 and TEM-4 are capable of hydrolyzing cefotaxime and ceftazidime. TEM-5 is capable of hydrolyzing ceftazidime. TEM-6 is capable of hydrolyzing ceftazidime and aztreonam. TEM-8/CAZ-2, TEM- 16/CAZ-7 and TEM-24/CAZ-6 are markedly active against ceftazidime. IRT- 4 shows resistance to beta-lactamase in
   6789..6893    -  promoter       AmpR promoter: bla
