[The description below was written by a language model from this plasmid's Addgene catalogue record and pLannotate feature annotations shown in this document.]
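Description:
pHH0103_CACNB2-2/2 is a 6.9 kb bacterial expression plasmid built on the pHH0103 backbone for producing and purifying one SH3 domain construct from human CACNB2, the beta-2 subunit of voltage-dependent calcium channels. The "2/2" label presumably marks it as the second of two CACNB2 constructs in a human SH3 domain collection, though the record does not define it. The plasmid replicates in E. coli from a ColE1/pBR322-type origin accompanied by the bom region. It is catalogued as low copy, although the rop gene appears only as fragments interrupted by an f1 phage origin. Selection is by ampicillin through the TEM beta-lactamase gene (bla) and its own promoter.

The expression cassette is driven by the hybrid tac promoter with a downstream lac operator. A plasmid-borne lacI gene under the enhanced lacIq promoter supplies repressor, so transcription stays off until it is induced with IPTG. The open reading frame begins with a 6xHis tag followed by Schistosoma japonicum glutathione S-transferase. The roughly 250 bp CACNB2 insert, cloned between SfiI and NotI sites, follows these tags. The resulting His-GST–SH3 fusion can be purified by either metal-chelate or glutathione affinity. The annotation tool matched the insert to the rabbit CACNB2 orthologue, which likely reflects sequence conservation, since the catalogue lists the insert as human.

Downstream of the insert lie an fd terminator and fragments of M13 gene III, along with remnants of a tetracycline resistance gene and its promoter. Together with the f1 origin, these suggest the backbone descends from a phage-display phagemid, although the record does not say so or assign them any function here. The associated study surveyed the binding specificities of the human SH3 domain family, for which purified domains like this one would serve as reagents.
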