Addgene plasmid #91507: pHH0103_CACNB2-2/2
Purpose: Protein expression and purification of human SH3 domain construct CACNB2-2/2
Depositing lab: Sachdev Sidhu. Depositing organization: University of Toronto. Publication: Comprehensive Analysis of the Human SH3 Domain Family Reveals a Wide Variety of Non-canonical Specificities. Teyra J, Huang H, Jain S, Guan X, Dong A, Liu Y, Tempel W, Min J, Tong Y, Kim PM, Bader GD, Sidhu SS. Structure. 2017 Oct 3;25(10):1598-1610.e3. doi: 10.1016/j.str.2017.07.017. Epub 2017 Sep 7. PubMed 28890361.
Backbone
  Vector backbone: pHH0103
  Vector type: Bacterial Expression
Growth in bacteria
  Bacterial resistance: Ampicillin, 100 μg/mL
  Growth temperature: 37°C
  Growth strain: DH5alpha
  Copy number: Low Copy
Gene/Insert
  Gene/Insert name: CACNB2-2/2
  Species: H. sapiens (human)
  Insert size (bp): 248
  Entrez Gene: CACNB2 (a.k.a. CACNLB2, CAVB2, MYSB)
  Cloning method: Restriction Enzyme; 5′ cloning site Sfi1 (unknown if destroyed); 3′ cloning site Not1 (unknown if destroyed)
Terms and licenses: Academic/Nonprofit Terms; Industry Terms: Not Available to Industry
How to cite: pHH0103_CACNB2-2/2 was a gift from Sachdev Sidhu (Addgene plasmid # 91507 ; http://n2t.net/addgene:91507 ; RRID:Addgene_91507)
