>Addgene plasmid #91507 | pHH0103_CACNB2-2/2 | depositor partial sequence | sequence record 175995 | insert sequence
GGTACCGAATTCGGATCCGCGCGCTGTTTGCCGTTCGTACCAACGTTTCTTATTCTGCCGCCCATGAAGA
TGATGTTCCAGTTCCGGGTATGGCCATTTCCTTCGAAGCCAAAGATTTCCTGCATGTCAAAGAAAAATTT
AACAACGATTGGTGGATTGGTCGTCTGGTTAAAGAAGGTTGTGAAATTGGTTTCATTCCGTCCCCGGTCA
AACTGGAAAACGCGGCCGCTAGCTAAGTCGACGAGCTC
